>Addgene plasmid #46327 | HA Depdc5 pRK5 | depositor partial sequence | sequence record 65298 | depdc5 insert
ATGAGAACAACAAAGGTCTACAAACTCGTCATCCACAAGAAGGGCTTTGGGGGCAGTGATGATGAGCTAG
TTGTGAACCCCAAAGTGTTCCCTCACATCAAGCTTGGAGACATTGTAGAGATTGCACACCCCAACGATGA
ATACAGCCCTCTGCTTTTGCAGGTCAAGTCTCTTAAGGAAGATTTACAGAAGGAAACTATCAGTGTGGAC
CAGACTGTGACTCAAGTGTTCCGGCTGAGACCTTATCAGGATGTCTATGTTAATGTCGTAGACCCTAAGG
ATGTGACCCTTGACCTAGTGGAATTAACTTTTAAGGATCAGTATATTGGCCGTGGGGATATGTGGCGACT
AAAGAAAAGTTTGGTCAGCACATGTGCCTATATCACCCAGAAGGTGGAGTTTGCTGGCATCAGAGCACAG
GCTGGTGAACTGTGGGTTAAGAATGAGAAGGTCATGTGTGGCTACATCAGTGAAGATACCAGGGTGGTGT
TTCGTTCTACGTCGGCTATGGTTTACATATTTATTCAGATGAGCTGTGAAATGTGGGATTTTGATATTTA
TGGGGATTTGTATTTTGAGAAAGCTGTGAATGGTTTCCTTGCTGATCTATTTACCAAGTGGAAGGAGAAG
AACTGTAGTCATGAAGTGACAGTGGTCCTGTTTTCTAGAACTTTCTATGATGCAAAATCTGTTGATGAAT
TTCCTGAAATAAACCGAGCCTCAATTCGACAGGATCACAAGGGGAGATTCTATGAAGACTTTTACAAAGT
GGTGGTGCAGAATGAGAGAAGAGAAGAATGGACTTCACTTCTCGTAACCATTAAAAAACTCTTCATCCAG
TATCCAGTGTTGGTGCGACTGGAACAGGCAGAGGGCTTTCCTCAAGGAGATAATTCTACCTCAGCACAAG
GAAACTACCTGGAGGCCATCAATCTGTCATTCAATGTGTTTGATAAGCACTACATCAACCGCAACTTTGA
CCGAACTGGGCAGATGTCAGTGGTGATCACGCCCGGGGTGGGTGTCTTTGAAGTGGACCGCCTACTCATG
ATCCTGACCAAGCAGCGGATGATAGATAATGGAATTGGTGTGGATTTGGTGTGCATGGGAGAGCAACCGT
TACATGCTGTCCCATTGTTCAAGCTCCATAATCGGAGTGCTCCCCGTGATTCTCGTCTGGGCGATGACTA
TAATATCCCTCACTGGATAAACCACAGTTTCTACACATCCAAAAGCCAGCTCTTTTGTAATAGTTTCACC
CCACGAATAAAACTGGCAGGAAAGAAGCCCGCCTCTGAGAAAGCAAAAAATGGCCGTGATACATCTCTCG
GGAGTCCAAAAGAATCTGAGAACGCCCTTCCCATCCAAGTAGATTATGACGCCTATGACGCTCAAGTGTT
CAGGCTGCCCGGCCCATCCCGGGCCCAGTGCCTCACCACCTGCAGATCTGTGCGAGAGCGAGAGAGTCAC
AGTCGAAAGAGTGCCAGCTCCTGTGATGTTTCATCCAGCCCTTCCCTACCAAGCCGCACACTGCCCACTG
AGGAAGTGAGGAGCCAGGCTTCTGACGACAGCTCCCTAGGCAAGAGTGCCAACATCCTGATGATCCCACA
CCCCCACCTGCACCAGTATGAAGTCAGCAGCTCCTTGGGATACACCAGCACTCGAGATGTCCTGGAGAAC
ATGATGGAGCCACCACAGCGAGACTCCAGTGCACCAGGGAGGTTTCACGTTGGCAGTGCAGAATCCATGC
TGCATGTTCGACCTGGTGGATACACGCCCCAGAGAGCACTGATTAACCCCTTCGCTCCCTCTCGGATGCC
CATGAAGCTTACGTCCAACAGAAGGCGCTGGATGCACACTTTTCCTGTGGGGCCATCCGGAGAAGCCATC
CAGATCCACCACCAGACCCGACAGAATATGGCGGAGCTACAAGGCAGCGGGCAGAGGGATCCAACTCACT
CCTCTGCAGAGCTGCTGGAGTTAGCATATCATGAAGCTGCTGGAAGGCACAGCAATTCCCGCCAGCCTGG
TGACGGCATGTCCTTCTTGAACTTCAGTGGAACAGAGGAGCTTTCTGTCGGCCTGCTTAGCAACAGTGGT
GCAGGTATGAATCCTAGGACCCAGAATAAGGATTCTCTAGAGGACAGTGTTTCTACCTCTCCAGACCCAA
TTCTGACACTGTCTGCTCCCCCTGTAGTGCCAGGCTTCTGTTGCACAGTTGGAGTGGACTGGAAGTCTCT
CACTACTCCGGCGTGCCTCCCCCTTACCACCGACTACTTCCCTGACCGCCAGGGCCTGCAGAATGACTAC
ACAGAGGGCTGTTATGATCTCCTTCCAGAAGCAGACATCGACAGGAGGGACGAAGATGGTGTGCAGATGA
CAGCCCAGCAGGTATTTGAAGAGTTTATTTGCCAACGTCTCATGCAGGGCTACCAAATCATAGTGCAGCC
CAAGACACAGAAACCCAATCCTGCTGTCCCGCCCCCGCTGAGCAGTAGCCCACTCTATAGCCGAGGCCTT
GTGTCCCGAAACCGCCCTGAGGAGGAGGACCAGTATTGGCTGAGTATGGGCAGAACGTTCCACAAAGTGA
CGCTGAAGGATAAGATGATCACAGTGACGCGATACCTTCCCAAGTATCCTTATGAATCTGCCCAGATCCA
CTACACCTACAGCCTCTGTCCTTCCCACTCAGACTCAGAGTTCGTCTCCTGCTGGGTGGAATTCTCCCAC
GAACGGCTGGAGGAGTACAAGTGGAATTACTTAGATCAGTATATCTGTTCTGCCGGCTCTGAAGACTTCA
GCTTAATTGAGTCCCTGAAGTTCTGGAGGACCCGCTTCCTGCTGCTGCCAGCCTGTGTCACCGCCACCAA
GCGCATCACGGAGGGGGAGGCCCACTGCGACATCTATGGGGACAGGCCCCGTGCAGACGAGGACGAGTGG
CAACTCCTGGATGGTTTTGTCCGCTTTGTGGAGGGCTTGAATCGCATTCGCAGGCGGCATCGCTCGGATC
GCATGATGCGGAAAGGGACCGCCATGAAAGGCTTGCAGATGACTGGGCCCATTTCCACGCATTCTCTGGA
GTCAACTGCACCCCCAGTGGGGAAGAAGGGAACCTCAGCTCTCTCTGCCCTGTTGGAGATGGAGGCCAGT
CAGAAGTGCCTGGGAGAACAGCAGGCAGCTGTGCATGGTGGGAAGAGCTCCGCCCAGTCAGCCGAGAGCA
GCAGCGTTGCCATGACTCCCACCTACATGGACAGCCCACGAAAGGTATCTGTGGACCAAACAGCCACTCC
TATGTTGGACGGCACCAGTTTGGGCATATGCACAGGCCAATCCATGGACAGAGGCAACAGCCAGACCTTT
GGGAACTCCCAGAACATAGGAGAACAGGGCTACTCCTCCACAAACTCCAGTGACAGCAGCTCTCAGCAGC
TGGTGGCAAGCTCCTTGACCTCATCCTCTACCCTGACAGAGATCCTGGAAGCCATGAAGCACCCCTCGAC
AGGAGTCCAGCTGCTCTCTGAACAGAAGGGCCTCTCACCGTACTGCTTCATCAGCGCGGAGGTGGTACAC
TGGTTGGTGAACCACGTGGAGGGGATCCAGACACAGGCGATGGCCATTGACATCATGCAGAAAATGCTGG
AAGAGCAGCTCATCACACATGCATCTGGCGAAGCCTGGCGGACCTTCATCTACGGCTTCTATTTCTACAA
GATAGTAACGGACAAAGAGCCCGACCGAGTGGCCATGCAGCAGCCCGCCACCACCTGGCACACAGCAGGA
GTGGACGACTTCGCCAGCTTCCAGCGCAAGTGGTTTGAGGTGGCCTTTGTGGCAGAAGAGCTCGTGCACT
CTGAGATTCCTGCCTTTCTCCTGCCCTGGCTGCCTAGCCGGCCAGCCTCCTATGCAAGTAGGCACAGCTC
CTTTAGCCGAAGTTTTGGAGGACGGAGCCAGGCGGCAGCACTTTTAGCTGCCACTGTCCCAGAGCAGAGG
ACTGTGACCCTGGATGTTGACGTGAACAACCGCACAGACCGGCTGGAGTGGTGCAGCTGTTATTACCATG
GCAACTTTTCTCTGAATGCAGCCTTTGAGATCAAGCTGCACTGGATGGCGGTGACCGCAGCAGTACTCTT
CGAGATGGTCCAAGGTTGGCATCGGAAAGCCACCTCCTGTGGCTTCTTGTTAGTCCCAGTTTTGGAGGGG
CCTTTTGCACTGCCCAGTTACCTGTATGGCGACCCCCTTCGTGCCCAGCTCTTCATCCCACTCAACATCA
GCTGCTTGCTCAAGGAGGGCAGCGAGCACCTGTTTGATAGCTTTGAACCCGAAACGTACTGGGATCGAAT
GCACCTCTTCCAGGAAGCCATTGCACACAGGTTTGGGTTTGTACAAGATAAATATTCTGCCTCTGCTTTT
AACTTCCCTGCTGAGAACAAGCCTCAGTATATCCACGTTACAGGAACAGTGTTTCTGCAGCTGCCCTACT
CCAAGCGCAAGTTCTCAGGGCAGCAGCGGCGGCGGCGGAACTCCACCAGCTCCACCAACCAGAACATGTT
CTGCGAGGAGCGGGTCGGCTACAACTGGGCCTACAACACCATGCTCACCAAAACATGGCGCTCCAGCGCC
ACAGGGGATGAAAAGTTTGCTGATCGGCTGCTGAAGGACTTCACGGACTTCTGCATCAACCGTGACAACC
GGCTGGTCACGTTCTGGACAAGTTGCCTGGAGAAGATGCATGCCAGTGCCCCGTGA
