>Addgene plasmid #46327 | HA Depdc5 pRK5 | addgene partial sequence | sequence record 66255 | hDepdc5-F 5'-TATCATGAAGCTGCTGGAAGG-3'
TGAACTTCAGTGGAACAGAGGAGCTTTCTGTCGGCCTGCTTAGCAACAGTGGTGCAGGTATGAATCCTAG
GACCCAGAATAAGGATTCTCTAGAGGACAGTGTTTCTACCTCTCCAGACCCAATTCTGACACTGTCTGCT
CCCCCTGTAGTGCCAGGCTTCTGTTGCACAGTTGGAGTGGACTGGAAGTCTCTCACTACTCCGGCGTGCC
TCCCCCTTACCACCGACTACTTCCCTGACCGCCAGGGCCTGCAGAATGACTACACAGAGGGCTGTTATGA
TCTCCTTCCAGAAGCAGACATCGACAGGAGGGACGAAGATGGTGTGCAGATGACAGCCCAGCAGGTATTT
GAAGAGTTTATTTGCCAACGTCTCATGCAGGGCTACCAAATCATAGTGCAGCCCAAGACACAGAAACCCA
ATCCTGCTGTCCCGCCCCCGCTGAGCAGTAGCCCACTCTATAGCCGAGGCCTTGTGTCCCGAAACCGCCC
TGAGGAGGAGGACCAGTATTGGCTGAGTATGGGCAGAACGTTCCACAAAGTGACGCTGAAGGATAAGATG
ATCACAGTGACGCGATACCTTCCCAAGTATCCTTATGAATCTGCCCAGATCCACTACACCTACAGCCTCT
GTCCTTCCCACTCAGACTCAGAGTTCGTCTCCTGCTGGGTGGAATTCTCCCACGAACGGCTGGAGGAGTA
CAAGTGGAATTACTTAGATCAGTATATCTGTTCTGCCGGCTCTGAAGACTTCAGCTTAATTGAGTCCCTG
AAG
