>Addgene plasmid #46327 | HA Depdc5 pRK5 | addgene partial sequence | sequence record 66482 | Sp6 5'-ATTTAGGTGACACTATAG-3'
CTTTCTCTCACAGGTGTCCACTCCCAGGTCCAACTGCACCTCGGGTTCTATCGAATTGAATTCCCGAACC
GACAGTCGGTCTCTTCACCAAGGCCATTCGCGCCACCATGGGCTACCCCTATGATGTGCCTGACTACGCA
GATCTCAATGGTGGTGGTGGTGGGTCGACGATGAGAACAACAAAGGTCTACAAACTCGTCATCCACAAGA
AGGGCTTTGGGGGCAGTGATGATGAGCTAGTTGTGAACCCCAAAGTGTTCCCTCACATCAAGCTTGGAGA
CATTGTAGAGATTGCACACCCCAACGATGAATACAGCCCTCTGCTTTTGCAGGTCAAGTCTCTTAAGGAA
GATTTACAGAAGGAAACTATCAGTGTGGACCAGACTGTGACTCAAGTGTTCCGGCTGAGACCTTATCAGG
ATGTCTATGTTAATGTCGTAGACCCTAAGGATGTGACCCTTGACCTAGTGGAATTAACTTTTAAGGATCA
GTATATTGGCCGTGGGGATATGTGGCGACTAAAGAAAAGTTTGGTCAGCACATGTGCCTATATCACCCAG
AAGGTGGAGTTTGCTGGCATCAGAGCACAGGCTGGTGAACTGTGGGTTAAGAATGAGAAGGTCATGTGTG
GCTACATCAGTGAAGATACCAGGGTGGTGTTTCGTTCTACGTCGGCTATGGTTTACATATTTATTCAGAT
GAGCTGTGAAATGTGGGATTTTGATATTTATGGGGATTTGTATTTTGAGAAAGCTGTGAATGGTTTCCTT
GCTGATCTATTTACCAAGTGGAAGGAGAAGAACTGTA
