[The description below was written by a language model from this plasmid's Addgene catalogue record.]
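Description:
HA Depdc5 pRK5 is a mammalian expression plasmid built on the pRK5 backbone that encodes human DEPDC5 with an N-terminal HA epitope tag supplied by the vector. The roughly 4.7 kb DEPDC5 coding insert was placed between SalI and NotI sites, both of which remain intact, so the open reading frame can be excised or swapped by restriction cloning. The record notes that the encoded protein differs from DEPDC5 isoform 1 by ten amino acids beginning at position 724, so it should not be treated as identical to the reference isoform. The plasmid is propagated in E. coli under ampicillin selection; copy number is listed as unknown, and no mammalian selection marker is recorded, which suits transient transfection rather than stable line selection.

The record does not explicitly state the promoter or list annotated features. pRK5 vectors generally drive expression from a CMV promoter, and the listed sequencing primers imply an SP6 promoter site upstream of the insert and an SV40 polyadenylation signal downstream, but these elements are inferred from the backbone rather than documented here. The HA tag allows detection of the protein by immunoblotting or immunofluorescence and recovery by immunoprecipitation with anti-HA reagents.

DEPDC5 is a component of a tumour suppressor complex described in the associated publication as having GTPase-activating protein activity toward the Rag GTPases, which convey amino acid sufficiency to mTORC1. The construct is therefore suited to overexpressing tagged DEPDC5 in cultured mammalian cells to examine its binding partners, complex assembly and effects on amino acid-dependent mTORC1 signalling.
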