Addgene plasmid #46327: HA Depdc5 pRK5
Depositing lab: David Sabatini. Depositing organization: Whitehead Institute for Biomedical Research. Publication: A Tumor suppressor complex with GAP activity for the Rag GTPases that signal amino acid sufficiency to mTORC1. Bar-Peled L, Chantranupong L, Cherniack AD, Chen WW, Ottina KA, Grabiner BC, Spear ED, Carter SL, Meyerson M, Sabatini DM. Science. 2013 May 31;340(6136):1100-6. doi: 10.1126/science.1232044. PubMed 23723238.
Backbone
  Vector backbone: pRK5
  Vector type: Mammalian Expression
Growth in bacteria
  Bacterial resistance: Ampicillin, 100 μg/mL
  Growth temperature: 37°C
  Growth strain: DH5alpha
  Copy number: Unknown
Gene/Insert
  Gene/Insert name: Depdc5
  Species: H. sapiens (human)
  Insert size (bp): 4746
  Mutation: Differs from Depdc5 isoform 1 by 10 amino acids starting at position 724: ILTLSAPPVV
  Entrez Gene: DEPDC5 (a.k.a. DEP.5, FFEVF, FFEVF1)
  Tag / fusion protein: HA (N terminal on backbone)
  Cloning method: Restriction Enzyme; 5′ cloning site SalI (not destroyed); 3′ cloning site NotI (not destroyed)
  Sequencing primers: 5′ SP6; 3′ SV40pA-R
Terms and licenses: Academic/Nonprofit Terms; Industry Terms: Not Available to Industry
How to cite: HA Depdc5 pRK5 was a gift from David Sabatini (Addgene plasmid # 46327 ; http://n2t.net/addgene:46327 ; RRID:Addgene_46327)
